Addgene plasmid #21852: ATF4 5: 5’ATF4.GFP
Depositing lab: David Ron. Depositing organization: NYU Grossman School of Medicine. Publication: Translation reinitiation at alternative open reading frames regulates gene expression in an integrated stress response. Lu PD, Harding HP, Ron D. J Cell Biol. 2004 Oct 11. 167(1):27-33. 10.1083/jcb.200408003 PubMed 15479734.
Backbone
  Vector backbone: pEGFP-N1
  Backbone manufacturer: Clontech
  Backbone size w/o insert (bp): 4733
  Vector type: Mammalian Expression
  Selectable markers: Neomycin (select with G418)
Growth in bacteria
  Bacterial resistance: Kanamycin, 50 μg/mL
  Growth temperature: 37°C
  Growth strain: DH5alpha
  Copy number: Unknown
Gene/Insert
  Gene/Insert name: ATF4 (alt name: 5’ATF4.MscI.pEGFP-N1)
  Species: M. musculus (mouse)
  Tag / fusion protein: EGFP (C terminal on backbone)
  Cloning method: Restriction Enzyme; 5′ cloning site HindII (unknown if destroyed); 3′ cloning site BamHI (unknown if destroyed)
  Sequencing primers: 5′ CMV-F; 3′ EGFP-N
Terms and licenses: Academic/Nonprofit Terms; Industry Terms: Not Available to Industry
Depositor comments: These pEGFP-based plasmids have NEOr marker (and not the conventional AMPr marker). They should be propagated in the presence of 30mcg/ml kanamycin (and not on ampicillin)
How to cite: ATF4 5: 5’ATF4.GFP was a gift from David Ron (Addgene plasmid # 21852 ; http://n2t.net/addgene:21852 ; RRID:Addgene_21852)
