[The description below was written by a language model from this plasmid's Addgene catalogue record and pLannotate feature annotations shown in this document.]
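Description:
ATF4 5: 5'ATF4.GFP is a mammalian expression reporter built on the Clontech pEGFP-N1 backbone, in which the 5' end of the mouse ATF4 mRNA is placed between the human cytomegalovirus immediate-early enhancer/promoter and the EGFP coding sequence. The annotated sequence (about 5.1 kb) shows a stretch of roughly 275 nt after the residual multiple cloning site that carries no annotation, followed by a short fragment of the Atf4 coding region (about 120 nt) lying just upstream of EGFP. This is consistent with an insert comprising the ATF4 5' leader plus the first codons of ATF4 fused to a C-terminal EGFP. The automated match of this fragment is to the rat protein, whereas the catalogue lists the insert as mouse. Transcripts end at the SV40 polyadenylation signal.

The plasmid replicates in E. coli from a high-copy ColE1/pUC-type origin and also carries an f1 origin. A single Tn5 NeoR/KanR gene serves both hosts: the bacterial bla promoter drives it for kanamycin selection, and the SV40 enhancer/early promoter, with the HSV TK poly(A) signal, drives it for G418 selection in mammalian cells. The plasmid has no ampicillin resistance gene. The small large T antigen, ble and bGH poly(A) hits are fragmentary and are most likely backbone remnants or spurious matches rather than functional parts.

Going by the title of the associated publication, the construct was made to study how reinitiation of translation at alternative open reading frames in the ATF4 leader controls expression during the integrated stress response. EGFP output would then report ATF4 translational control separately from its native transcription. The record does not give the exact boundaries of the insert or state which upstream reading frames it contains.
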