Features (pLannotate 1.2.2; 15 found; start..end, strand, type, name):
     61..364     +  enhancer       CMV enhancer: human cytomegalovirus immediate early enhancer
    365..568     +  promoter       CMV promoter: human cytomegalovirus (CMV) immediate early promoter
    591..627     +  misc_feature   MCS (fragment): multiple cloning site
    904..1023    +  CDS            Atf4 (fragment): ATF4_RAT - Experimental evidence at protein level: Swiss-Prot protein existence level 1. Transcription factor that binds the cAMP response element (CRE) (consensus: 5'-GTGACGT[AC][AG]-3') and displays two biological functions, as regulator of metabolic and redox processes under normal cellular conditions, and as master transcription factor during integrated stress response (ISR) (By similarity). Binds to asymmetric CRE's as a heterodimer and to palindromic CRE's as a homodimer (By similarity). Core effector of the ISR, which is required for adaptation to various stress such as endoplasmic reti
   1045..1764    +  CDS            EGFP: the original enhanced GFP (Yang et al., 1996) mammalian codon-optimized
   1781..1864    +  CDS            large T antigen (fragment): large T antigen from SV40 (simian virus 40)
   1887..2008    +  polyA_signal   SV40 poly(A) signal: SV40 polyadenylation signal
   2042..2470    -  rep_origin     f1 ori (sequence partly withheld): f1 bacteriophage origin of replication; arrow indicates direction of (+) strand synthesis
   2497..2601    +  promoter       AmpR promoter: bla
   2603..2960    +  promoter       SV40 promoter: SV40 enhancer and early promoter
   2995..3789    +  CDS            NeoR/KanR: aminoglycoside phosphotransferase from Tn5; aph(3')-II (or nptII); confers resistance to neomycin, kanamycin, and G418 (Geneticin®)
   3810..3962    +  CDS            ble (fragment): BLE_KLEPN - Experimental evidence at protein level: Swiss-Prot protein existence level 1. Binding protein with a strong affinity to the bleomycin family of antibiotics. Binds to CL990; an antimitotic-antibiotic compound. From Klebsiella pneumoniae.
   4021..4068    +  polyA_signal   HSV TK poly(A) signal: herpes simplex virus thymidine kinase polyadenylation signal (Cole and Stacy, 1985)
   4159..4175    -  polyA_signal   bGH poly(A) signal (fragment): bovine growth hormone polyadenylation signal
   4397..4985    +  rep_origin     ori: high-copy-number ColE1/pMB1/pBR322/pUC origin of replication
>Addgene plasmid #21852 | ATF4 5: 5’ATF4.GFP | depositor full sequence | sequence record 10038 | Author sequence
TAGTTATTAATAGTAATCAATTACGGGGTCATTAGTTCATAGCCCATATATGGAGTTCCGCGTTACATAA
CTTACGGTAAATGGCCCGCCTGGCTGACCGCCCAACGACCCCCGCCCATTGACGTCAATAATGACGTATG
TTCCCATAGTAACGCCAATAGGGACTTTCCATTGACGTCAATGGGTGGAGTATTTACGGTAAACTGCCCA
CTTGGCAGTACATCAAGTGTATCATATGCCAAGTACGCCCCCTATTGACGTCAATGACGGTAAATGGCCC
GCCTGGCATTATGCCCAGTACATGACCTTATGGGACTTTCCTACTTGGCAGTACATCTACGTATTAGTCA
TCGCTATTACCATGGTGATGCGGTTTTGGCAGTACATCAATGGGCGTGGATAGCGGTTTGACTCACGGGG
ATTTCCAAGTCTCCACCCCATTGACGTCAATGGGAGTTTGTTTTGGCACCAAAATCAACGGGACTTTCCA
AAATGTCGTAACAACTCCGCCCCATTGACGCAAATGGGCGGTAGGCGTGTACGGTGGGAGGTCTATATAA
GCAGAGCTGGTTTAGTGAACCGTCAGATCCGCTAGCGCTACCGGACTCAGATCTCGAGCTCAAGCTTTTC
TGCTTGCTGTCTGCCGGTTTGAGTTGTGCGCTCGGGTGTCCCTTTCCTCTTCCCCTCCCGCAGGGCTTGC
GGCCACCATGGCGTATTAGAGGCAGCAGTGCCTGCGGCAGCGTTGGCCTTTGCAGCGGCGGCAGCAGCAC
CAGGCTCTGCAGCGGCAACCCCCACCGGCCTAAGCCATGGCGCTCTTCACGAAATCCAGCAGCAGTGTTG
CTGTAACGGACAAAGATACCTTCGAGTTAAGCACATTCCTGGAATCCAGCAAAGCCCCACAACATGACCG
AGATGAGCTTCCTGAACAGCGAAGTGTTGGCGGGGGACTTGATGTCCCCCTTCGACCAGTCGGGTTTGGG
GGCTGAAGAAAGCCTAGGTCTCTTAGATGACTATCTGGAGGTGGGGGATCCACCGGTCGCCACCATGGTG
AGCAAGGGCGAGGAGCTGTTCACCGGGGTGGTGCCCATCCTGGTCGAGCTGGACGGCGACGTAAACGGCC
ACAAGTTCAGCGTGTCCGGCGAGGGCGAGGGCGATGCCACCTACGGCAAGCTGACCCTGAAGTTCATCTG
CACCACCGGCAAGCTGCCCGTGCCCTGGCCCACCCTCGTGACCACCCTGACCTACGGCGTGCAGTGCTTC
AGCCGCTACCCCGACCACATGAAGCAGCACGACTTCTTCAAGTCCGCCATGCCCGAAGGCTACGTCCAGG
AGCGCACCATCTTCTTCAAGGACGACGGCAACTACAAGACCCGCGCCGAGGTGAAGTTCGAGGGCGACAC
CCTGGTGAACCGCATCGAGCTGAAGGGCATCGACTTCAAGGAGGACGGCAACATCCTGGGGCACAAGCTG
GAGTACAACTACAACAGCCACAACGTCTATATCATGGCCGACAAGCAGAAGAACGGCATCAAGGTGAACT
TCAAGATCCGCCACAACATCGAGGACGGCAGCGTGCAGCTCGCCGACCACTACCAGCAGAACACCCCCAT
CGGCGACGGCCCCGTGCTGCTGCCCGACAACCACTACCTGAGCACCCAGTCCGCCCTGAGCAAAGACCCC
AACGAGAAGCGCGATCACATGGTCCTGCTGGAGTTCGTGACCGCCGCCGGGATCACTCTCGGCATGGACG
AGCTGTACAAGTAAAGCGGCCGCGACTCTAGATCATAATCAGCCATACCACATTTGTAGAGGTTTTACTT
GCTTTAAAAAACCTCCCACACCTCCCCCTGAACCTGAAACATAAAATGAATGCAATTGTTGTTGTTAACT
TGTTTATTGCAGCTTATAATGGTTACAAATAAAGCAATAGCATCACAAATTTCACAAATAAAGCATTTTT
TTCACTGCATTCTAGTTGTGGTTTGTCCAAACTCATCAATGTATCTTAAGGCGTAAATTGTAAGCGTTAA
TATTTTGTTAAAATTCGCGTTAAATTTTTGTTAAATCAGCTCATTTTTTAACCAATAGGCCGAAATCGGC
AAAATCCCTTATAAATCAAAAGAATAGACCGAGATAGGGT
[37 nt withheld, positions 2141-2177]
AAAGAACGTGGACTCCAACGTCAAAGG
[49 nt withheld, positions 2205-2253]
T
[91 nt withheld, positions 2255-2345]
G
[124 nt withheld, positions 2347-2470]
CAGGTGGCACTTTTCGGGGAAATGTGCGCGGAACCCCTATTTGTTTATTTTTCTAAATACATTCAAATAT
GTATCCGCTCATGAGACAATAACCCTGATAAATGCTTCAATAATATTGAAAAAGGAAGAGTCCTGAGGCG
GAAAGAACCAGCTGTGGAATGTGTGTCAGTTAGGGTGTGGAAAGTCCCCAGGCTCCCCAGCAGGCAGAAG
TATGCAAAGCATGCATCTCAATTAGTCAGCAACCAGGTGTGGAAAGTCCCCAGGCTCCCCAGCAGGCAGA
AGTATGCAAAGCATGCATCTCAATTAGTCAGCAACCATAGTCCCGCCCCTAACTCCGCCCATCCCGCCCC
TAACTCCGCCCAGTTCCGCCCATTCTCCGCCCCATGGCTGACTAATTTTTTTTATTTATGCAGAGGCCGA
GGCCGCCTCGGCCTCTGAGCTATTCCAGAAGTAGTGAGGAGGCTTTTTTGGAGGCCTAGGCTTTTGCAAA
GATCGATCAAGAGACAGGATGAGGATCGTTTCGCATGATTGAACAAGATGGATTGCACGCAGGTTCTCCG
GCCGCTTGGGTGGAGAGGCTATTCGGCTATGACTGGGCACAACAGACAATCGGCTGCTCTGATGCCGCCG
TGTTCCGGCTGTCAGCGCAGGGGCGCCCGGTTCTTTTTGTCAAGACCGACCTGTCCGGTGCCCTGAATGA
ACTGCAAGACGAGGCAGCGCGGCTATCGTGGCTGGCCACGACGGGCGTTCCTTGCGCAGCTGTGCTCGAC
GTTGTCACTGAAGCGGGAAGGGACTGGCTGCTATTGGGCGAAGTGCCGGGGCAGGATCTCCTGTCATCTC
ACCTTGCTCCTGCCGAGAAAGTATCCATCATGGCTGATGCAATGCGGCGGCTGCATACGCTTGATCCGGC
TACCTGCCCATTCGACCACCAAGCGAAACATCGCATCGAGCGAGCACGTACTCGGATGGAAGCCGGTCTT
GTCGATCAGGATGATCTGGACGAAGAGCATCAGGGGCTCGCGCCAGCCGAACTGTTCGCCAGGCTCAAGG
CGAGCATGCCCGACGGCGAGGATCTCGTCGTGACCCATGGCGATGCCTGCTTGCCGAATATCATGGTGGA
AAATGGCCGCTTTTCTGGATTCATCGACTGTGGCCGGCTGGGTGTGGCGGACCGCTATCAGGACATAGCG
TTGGCTACCCGTGATATTGCTGAAGAGCTTGGCGGCGAATGGGCTGACCGCTTCCTCGTGCTTTACGGTA
TCGCCGCTCCCGATTCGCAGCGCATCGCCTTCTATCGCCTTCTTGACGAGTTCTTCTGAGCGGGACTCTG
GGGTTCGAAATGACCGACCAAGCGACGCCCAACCTGCCATCACGAGATTTCGATTCCACCGCCGCCTTCT
ATGAAAGGTTGGGCTTCGGAATCGTTTTCCGGGACGCCGGCTGGATGATCCTCCAGCGCGGGGATCTCAT
GCTGGAGTTCTTCGCCCACCCTAGGGGGAGGCTAACTGAAACACGGAAGGAGACAATACCGGAAGGAACC
CGCGCTATGACGGCAATAAAAAGACAGAATAAAACGCACGGTGTTGGGTCGTTTGTTCATAAACGCGGGG
TTCGGTCCCAGGGCTGGCACTCTGTCGATACCCCACCGAGACCCCATTGGGGCCAATACGCCCGCGTTTC
TTCCTTTTCCCCACCCCACCCCCCAAGTTCGGGTGAAGGCCCAGGGCTCGCAGCCAACGTCGGGGCGGCA
GGCCCTGCCATAGCCTCAGGTTACTCATATATACTTTAGATTGATTTAAAACTTCATTTTTAATTTAAAA
GGATCTAGGTGAAGATCCTTTTTGATAATCTCATGACCAAAATCCCTTAACGTGAGTTTTCGTTCCACTG
AGCGTCAGACCCCGTAGAAAAGATCAAAGGATCTTCTTGAGATCCTTTTTTTCTGCGCGTAATCTGCTGC
TTGCAAACAAAAAAACCACCGCTACCAGCGGTGGTTTGTTTGCCGGATCAAGAGCTACCAACTCTTTTTC
CGAAGGTAACTGGCTTCAGCAGAGCGCAGATACCAAATACTGTCCTTCTAGTGTAGCCGTAGTTAGGCCA
CCACTTCAAGAACTCTGTAGCACCGCCTACATACCTCGCTCTGCTAATCCTGTTACCAGTGGCTGCTGCC
AGTGGCGATAAGTCGTGTCTTACCGGGTTGGACTCAAGACGATAGTTACCGGATAAGGCGCAGCGGTCGG
GCTGAACGGGGGGTTCGTGCACACAGCCCAGCTTGGAGCGAACGACCTACACCGAACTGAGATACCTACA
GCGTGAGCTATGAGAAAGCGCCACGCTTCCCGAAGGGAGAAAGGCGGACAGGTATCCGGTAAGCGGCAGG
GTCGGAACAGGAGAGCGCACGAGGGAGCTTCCAGGGGGAAACGCCTGGTATCTTTATAGTCCTGTCGGGT
TTCGCCACCTCTGACTTGAGCGTCGATTTTTGTGATGCTCGTCAGGGGGGCGGAGCCTATGGAAAAACGC
CAGCAACGCGGCCTTTTTACGGTTCCTGGCCTTTTGCTGGCCTTTTGCTCACATGTTCTTTCCTGCGTTA
TCCCCTGATTCTGTGGATAACCGTATTACCGCCATGCAT
