>Addgene plasmid #21852 | ATF4 5: 5’ATF4.GFP | addgene partial sequence | sequence record 27657 | 21852 with CMV-F
CTGGTTTAGTGAACCGTCAGATCCGCTAGCGCTACCGGACTCAGATCTCGAGCTCAAGCTTTTCTGCTTG
CTGTCTGCCGGTTTGAGTTGTGCGCTCGGGTGTCCCTTTCCTCTTCCCCTCCCGCAGGGCTTGCGGCCAC
CATGGCGTATTAGAGGCAGCAGTGCCTGCGGCAGCGTTGGCCTTTGCAGCGGCGGCAGCAGCACCAGGCT
CTGCAGCGGCAACCCCCACCGGCCTAAGCCATGGCGCTCTTCACGAAATCCAGCAGCAGTGTTGCTGTAA
CGGACAAAGATACCTTCGAGTTAAGCACATTCCTGGAATCCAGCAAAGCCCCACAACATGACCGAGATGA
GCTTCCTGAACAGCGAAGTGTTGGCGGGGGACTTGATGTCCCCCTTCGACCAGTCGGGTTTGGGGGCTGA
AGAAAGCCTAGGTCTCTTAGATGACTATCTGGAGGTGGGGGATCCACCGGTCGCCACCATGGTGAGCAAG
GGCGAGGAGCTGTTCACCGGGGTGGTGCCCATCCTGGTCGAGCTGGACGGCGACGTAAACGGCCACAAGT
TCAGCGTGTCCGGCGAGGGCGAGGGCGATGCCACCTACGGCAAGCTGACCCTGAAGTTCATCTGCACCAC
CGGCAAGCTGCCCGTGCCCTGGCCCACCCTC
